>Addgene plasmid #142490 | TFORF0238 | addgene full sequence | sequence record 397226 | Addgene NGS Result
TTAATGTAGTCTTATGCAATACTCTTGTAGTCTTGCAACATGGTAACGATGAGTTAGCAACATGCCTTAC
AAGGAGAGAAAAAGCACCGTGCATGCCGATTGGTGGAAGTAAGGTGGTACGATCGTGCCTTATTAGGAAG
GCAACAGACGGGTCTGACATGGATTGGACGAACCACTGAATTGCCGCATTGCAGAGATATTGTATTTAAG
TGCCTAGCTCGATACATAAACGGGTCTCTCTGGTTAGACCAGATCTGAGCCTGGGAGCTCTCTGGCTAAC
TAGGGAACCCACTGCTTAAGCCTCAATAAAGCTTGCCTTGAGTGCTTCAAGTAGTGTGTGCCCGTCTGTT
GTGTGACTCTGGTAACTAGAGATCCCTCAGACCCTTTTAGTCAGTGTGGAAAATCTCTAGCAGTGGCGCC
CGAACAGGGACTTGAAAGCGAAAGGGAAACCAGAGGAGCTCTCTCGACGCAGGACTCGGCTTGCTGAAGC
GCGCACGGCAAGAGGCGAGGGGCGGCGACTGGTGAGTACGCCAAAAATTTTGACTAGCGGAGGCTAGAAG
GAGAGAGATGGGTGCGAGAGCGTCAGTATTAAGCGGGGGAGAATTAGATCGCGATGGGAAAAAATTCGGT
TAAGGCCAGGGGGAAAGAAAAAATATAAATTAAAACATATAGTATGGGCAAGCAGGGAGCTAGAACGATT
CGCAGTTAATCCTGGCCTGTTAGAAACATCAGAAGGCTGTAGACAAATACTGGGACAGCTACAACCATCC
CTTCAGACAGGATCAGAAGAACTTAGATCATTATATAATACAGTAGCAACCCTCTATTGTGTGCATCAAA
GGATAGAGATAAAAGACACCAAGGAAGCTTTAGACAAGATAGAGGAAGAGCAAAACAAAAGTAAGACCAC
CGCACAGCAAGCGGCCGCTGATCTTCAGACCTGGAGGAGGAGATATGAGGGACAATTGGAGAAGTGAATT
ATATAAATATAAAGTAGTAAAAATTGAACCATTAGGAGTAGCACCCACCAAGGCAAAGAGAAGAGTGGTG
CAGAGAGAAAAAAGAGCAGTGGGAATAGGAGCTTTGTTCCTTGGGTTCTTGGGAGCAGCAGGAAGCACTA
TGGGCGCAGCGTCAATGACGCTGACGGTACAGGCCAGACAATTATTGTCTGGTATAGTGCAGCAGCAGAA
CAATTTGCTGAGGGCTATTGAGGCGCAACAGCATCTGTTGCAACTCACAGTCTGGGGCATCAAGCAGCTC
CAGGCAAGAATCCTGGCTGTGGAAAGATACCTAAAGGATCAACAGCTCCTGGGGATTTGGGGTTGCTCTG
GAAAACTCATTTGCACCACTGCTGTGCCTTGGAATGCTAGTTGGAGTAATAAATCTCTGGAACAGATTTG
GAATCACACGACCTGGATGGAGTGGGACAGAGAAATTAACAATTACACAAGCTTAATACACTCCTTAATT
GAAGAATCGCAAAACCAGCAAGAAAAGAATGAACAAGAATTATTGGAATTAGATAAATGGGCAAGTTTGT
GGAATTGGTTTAACATAACAAATTGGCTGTGGTATATAAAATTATTCATAATGATAGTAGGAGGCTTGGT
AGGTTTAAGAATAGTTTTTGCTGTACTTTCTATAGTGAATAGAGTTAGGCAGGGATATTCACCATTATCG
TTTCAGACCCACCTCCCAACCCCGAGGGGACCCATGCATTGCATCTCAATTAGTCAGCAACCAGGTGTGG
AAAGTCCCCAGGCTCCCCAGCAGGCAGAAGTATGCAAAGCATGCGTCTCAATTAGTCAGCAACCATAGTC
CCGCCCCTAACTCCGCCCATCCCGCCCCTAACTCCGCCCAGTTCCGCCCATTCTCCGCCCCATGGCTGAC
TAATTTTTTTTATTTATGCAGAGGCCGAGGCCGCCTCGGCCTCTGAGCTATTCCAGAAGTAGTGAGGAGG
CTTTTTTGGAGGCCTAGGCTTTTGCAAAAAGCTTTCTAGAGGTACCACCGGAGCTTACCATGACCGAGTA
CAAGCCCACGGTGCGCCTCGCCACCCGCGACGACGTCCCCAGGGCCGTACGCACCCTCGCCGCCGCGTTC
GCCGACTACCCCGCCACGCGCCACACCGTCGATCCGGACCGCCACATCGAGCGGGTCACCGAGCTGCAAG
AACTCTTCCTCACGCGCGTCGGGCTCGACATCGGCAAGGTGTGGGTCGCGGACGACGGCGCCGCCGTGGC
GGTCTGGACCACGCCGGAGAGCGTCGAAGCGGGGGCGGTGTTCGCCGAGATCGGCCCGCGCATGGCCGAG
TTGAGCGGTTCCCGGCTGGCCGCGCAGCAACAGATGGAAGGCCTCCTGGCGCCGCACCGGCCCAAGGAGC
CCGCGTGGTTCCTGGCCACCGTCGGCGTCTCGCCCGACCACCAGGGCAAGGGTCTGGGCAGCGCCGTCGT
GCTCCCCGGAGTGGAGGCGGCCGAGCGCGCCGGGGTGCCCGCCTTCCTGGAGACCTCCGCGCCCCGCAAC
CTCCCCTTCTACGAGCGGCTCGGCTTCACCGTCACCGCCGACGTCGAGGTGCCCGAAGGACCGCGCACCT
GGTGCATGACCCGCAAGCCCGGTGCCAGTTAACGAATTCTAGATCTTGAGACAAATGGCAGTATTCATCC
ACAATTTTAAAAGAAAAGGGGGGATTGGGGGGTACAGTGCAGGGGAAAGAATAGTAGACATAATAGCAAC
AGACATACAAACTAAAGAATTACAAAAACAAATTACAAAAATTCAAAATTTTCGGGTTTATTACAGGGAC
AGCAGAGATCCACTTTGGCGCCGGCTCGAGGCCTGCAGGTGCAAAGATGGATAAAGTTTTAAACAGAGAG
GAATCTTTGCAGCTAATGGACCTTCTAGGTCTTGAAAGGAGTGGGAATTGGCTCCGGTGCCCGTCAGTGG
GCAGAGCGCACATCGCCCACAGTCCCCGAGAAGTTGGGGGGAGGGGTCGGCAATTGAACCGGTGCCTAGA
GAAGGTGGCGCGGGGTAAACTGGGAAAGTGATGTCGTGTACTGGCTCCGCCTTTTTCCCGAGGGTGGGGG
AGAACCGTATATAAGTGCAGTAGTCGCCGTGAACGTTCTTTTTCGCAACGGGTTTGCCGCCAGAACACAG
GTAAGTGCCGTGTGTGGTTCCCGCGGGCCTGGCCTCTTTACGGGTTATGGCCCTTGCGTGCCTTGAATTA
CTTCCACCTGGCTGCAGTACGTGATTCTTGATCCCGAGCTTCGGGTTGGAAGTGGGTGGGAGAGTTCGAG
GCCTTGCGCTTAAGGAGCCCCTTCGCCTCGTGCTTGAGTTGAGGCCTGGCCTGGGCGCTGGGGCCGCCGC
GTGCGAATCTGGTGGCACCTTCGCGCCTGTCTCGCTGCTTTCGATAAGTCTCTAGCCATTTAAAATTTTT
GATGACCTGCTGCGACGCTTTTTTTCTGGCAAGATAGTCTTGTAAATGCGGGCCAAGATCTGCACACTGG
TATTTCGGTTTTTGGGGCCGCGGGCGGCGACGGGGCCCGTGCGTCCCAGCGCACATGTTCGGCGAGGCGG
GGCCTGCGAGCGCGGCCACCGAGAATCGGACGGGGGTAGTCTCAAGCTGGCCGGCCTGCTCTGGTGCCTG
GCCTCGCGCCGCCGTGTATCGCCCCGCCCTGGGCGGCAAGGCTGGCCCGGTCGGCACCAGTTGCGTGAGC
GGAAAGATGGCCGCTTCCCGGCCCTGCTGCAGGGAGCTCAAAATGGAGGACGCGGCGCTCGGGAGAGCGG
GCGGGTGAGTCACCCACACAAAGGAAAAGGGCCTTTCCGTCCTCAGCCGTCGCTTCATGTGACTCCACGG
AGTACCGGGCGCCGTCCAGGCACCTCGATTAGTTCTCGAGCTTTTGGAGTACGTCGTCTTTAGGTTGGGG
GGAGGGGTTTTATGCGATGGAGTTTCCCCACACTGAGTGGGTGGAGACTGAAGTTAGGCCAGCTTGGCAC
TTGATGTAATTCTCCTTGGAATTTGCCCTTTTTGAGTTTGGATCTTGGTTCATTCTCAAGCCTCAGACAG
TGGTTCAAAGTTTTTTTCTTCCATTTCAGGTGTCGTGAGGCTAGCACCGCCACCATGTGCGTGTGTGCTG
GCTGCCGGGCTGCCCCGAGCCGGCGGGGAGCCGGTCCGCTCCAGGTGGCGGGCGGCTGGAGCGAGGGAGC
GGACATGGACTACGACTCGTACCAGCACTATTTCTACGACTATGACTGCGGGGAGGATTTCTACCGCTCC
ACGGCGCCCAGCGAGGACATCTGGAAGAAATTCGAGCTGGTGCCATCGCCCCCCACGTCGCCGCCCTGGG
GCTTGGGTCCCGGCGCAGGGGACCCGGCCCCCGGGATTGGTCCCCCGGAGCCGTGGCCCGGAGGGTGCAC
CGGAGACGAAGCGGAATCCCGGGGCCACTCGAAAGGCTGGGGCAGGAACTACGCCTCCATCATACGCCGT
GACTGCATGTGGAGCGGCTTCTCGGCCCGGGAACGGCTGGAGAGAGCTGTGAGCGACCGGCTCGCTCCTG
GCGCGCCCCGGGGGAACCCGCCCAAGGCGTCCGCCGCCCCGGACTGCACTCCCAGCCTCGAAGCCGGCAA
CCCGGCGCCCGCCGCCCCCTGTCCGCTGGGCGAACCCAAGACCCAGGCCTGCTCCGGGTCCGAGAGCCCA
AGCGACTCGGAGAATGAAGAAATTGATGTTGTGACAGTAGAGAAGAGGCAGTCTCTGGGTATTCGGAAGC
CGGTCACCATCACGGTGCGAGCAGACCCCCTGGATCCCTGCATGAAGCATTTCCACATCTCCATCCATCA
GCAACAGCACAACTATGCTGCCCGTTTTCCTCCAGAAAGCTGCTCCCAAGAAGAGGCTTCAGAGAGGGGT
CCCCAAGAAGAGGTTCTGGAGAGAGATGCTGCAGGGGAAAAGGAAGATGAGGAGGATGAAGAGATTGTGA
GTCCCCCACCTGTAGAAAGTGAGGCTGCCCAGTCCTGCCACCCCAAACCTGTCAGTTCTGATACTGAGGA
TGTGACCAAGAGGAAGAATCACAACTTCCTGGAGCGCAAGAGGCGGAATGACCTGCGTTCGCGATTCTTG
GCGCTGAGGGACCAGGTGCCCACCCTGGCCAGCTGCTCCAAGGCCCCCAAAGTAGTGATCCTAAGCAAGG
CCTTGGAATACTTGCAAGCCCTGGTGGGGGCTGAGAAGAGGATGGCTACAGAGAAAAGACAGCTCCGATG
CCGGCAGCAGCAGTTGCAGAAAAGAATTGCATACCTCACTGGCTACTAGTAATGAACTAGTCCGTAACTT
GAAAGTATTTCGATTTCTTGGCTTTATATATCTTGTGGAAAGGACGATTAACGGACTGCGGCTTGCTTAC
TACGCGTTAAGTCGACAATCAACCTCTGGATTACAAAATTTGTGAAAGATTGACTGGTATTCTTAACTAT
GTTGCTCCTTTTACGCTATGTGGATACGCTGCTTTAATGCCTTTGTATCATGCTATTGCTTCCCGTATGG
CTTTCATTTTCTCCTCCTTGTATAAATCCTGGTTGCTGTCTCTTTATGAGGAGTTGTGGCCCGTTGTCAG
GCAACGTGGCGTGGTGTGCACTGTGTTTGCTGACGCAACCCCCACTGGTTGGGGCATTGCCACCACCTGT
CAGCTCCTTTCCGGGACTTTCGCTTTCCCCCTCCCTATTGCCACGGCGGAACTCATCGCCGCCTGCCTTG
CCCGCTGCTGGACAGGGGCTCGGCTGTTGGGCACTGACAATTCCGTGGTGTTGTCGGGGAAATCATCGTC
CTTTCCTTGGCTGCTCGCCTGTGTTGCCACCTGGATTCTGCGCGGGACGTCCTTCTGCTACGTCCCTTCG
GCCCTCAATCCAGCGGACCTTCCTTCCCGCGGCCTGCTGCCGGCTCTGCGGCCTCTTCCGCGTCTTCGCC
TTCGCCCTCAGACGAGTCGGATCTCCCTTTGGGCCGCCTCCCCGCGTCGACTTTAAGACCAATGACTTAC
AAGGCAGCTGTAGATCTTAGCCACTTTTTAAAAGAAAAGGGGGGACTGGAAGGGCTAATTCACTCCCAAC
GAAGACAAGATCTGCTTTTTGCTTGTACTGGGTCTCTCTGGTTAGACCAGATCTGAGCCTGGGAGCTCTC
TGGCTAACTAGGGAACCCACTGCTTAAGCCTCAATAAAGCTTGCCTTGAGTGCTTCAAGTAGTGTGTGCC
CGTCTGTTGTGTGACTCTGGTAACTAGAGATCCCTCAGACCCTTTTAGTCAGTGTGGAAAATCTCTAGCA
GTACGTATAGTAGTTCATGTCATCTTATTATTCAGTATTTATAACTTGCAAAGAAATGAATATCAGAGAG
TGAGAGGAACTTGTTTATTGCAGCTTATAATGGTTACAAATAAAGCAATAGCATCACAAATTTCACAAAT
AAAGCATTTTTTTCACTGCATTCTAGTTGTGGTTTGTCCAAACTCATCAATGTATCTTATCATGTCTGGC
TCTAGCTATCCCGCCCCTAACTCCGCCCATCCCGCCCCTAACTCCGCCCAGTTCCGCCCATTCTCCGCCC
CATGGCTGACTAATTTTTTTTATTTATGCAGAGGCCGAGGCCGCCTCGGCCTCTGAGCTATTCCAGAAGT
AGTGAGGAGGCTTTTTTGGAGGCCTAGGGACGTACCCAATTCGCCCTATAGTGAGTCGTATTACGCGCGC
TCACTGGCCGTCGTTTTACAACGTCGTGACTGGGAAAACCCTGGCGTTACCCAACTTAATCGCCTTGCAG
CACATCCCCCTTTCGCCAGCTGGCGTAATAGCGAAGAGGCCCGCACCGATCGCCCTTCCCAACAGTTGCG
CAGCCTGAATGGCGAATGGG
[124 nt withheld, positions 6881-7004]
C
[91 nt withheld, positions 7006-7096]
A
[49 nt withheld, positions 7098-7146]
CCTTTGACGTTGGAGTCCACGTTCTTT
[37 nt withheld, positions 7174-7210]
ACCCTATCTCGGTCTATTCTTTTGATTTATAAGGGATTTTGCCGATTTCGGCCTATTGGTTAAAAAATGA
GCTGATTTAACAAAAATTTAACGCGAATTTTAACAAAATATTAACGCTTACAATTTAGGTGGCACTTTTC
GGGGAAATGTGCGCGGAACCCCTATTTGTTTATTTTTCTAAATACATTCAAATATGTATCCGCTCATGAG
ACAATAACCCTGATAAATGCTTCAATAATATTGAAAAAGGAAGAGTATGAGTATTCAACATTTCCGTGTC
GCCCTTATTCCCTTTTTTGCGGCATTTTGCCTTCCTGTTTTTGCTCACCCAGAAACGCTGGTGAAAGTAA
AAGATGCTGAAGATCAGTTGGGTGCACGAGTGGGTTACATCGAACTGGATCTCAACAGCGGTAAGATCCT
TGAGAGTTTTCGCCCCGAAGAACGTTTTCCAATGATGAGCACTTTTAAAGTTCTGCTATGTGGCGCGGTA
TTATCCCGTATTGACGCCGGGCAAGAGCAACTCGGTCGCCGCATACACTATTCTCAGAATGACTTGGTTG
AGTACTCACCAGTCACAGAAAAGCATCTTACGGATGGCATGACAGTAAGAGAATTATGCAGTGCTGCCAT
AACCATGAGTGATAACACTGCGGCCAACTTACTTCTGACAACGATCGGAGGACCGAAGGAGCTAACCGCT
TTTTTGCACAACATGGGGGATCATGTAACTCGCCTTGATCGTTGGGAACCGGAGCTGAATGAAGCCATAC
CAAACGACGAGCGTGACACCACGATGCCTGTAGCAATGGCAACAACGTTGCGCAAACTATTAACTGGCGA
ACTACTTACTCTAGCTTCCCGGCAACAATTAATAGACTGGATGGAGGCGGATAAAGTTGCAGGACCACTT
CTGCGCTCGGCCCTTCCGGCTGGCTGGTTTATTGCTGATAAATCTGGAGCCGGTGAGCGTGGGTCTCGCG
GTATCATTGCAGCACTGGGGCCAGATGGTAAGCCCTCCCGTATCGTAGTTATCTACACGACGGGGAGTCA
GGCAACTATGGATGAACGAAATAGACAGATCGCTGAGATAGGTGCCTCACTGATTAAGCATTGGTAACTG
TCAGACCAAGTTTACTCATATATACTTTAGATTGATTTAAAACTTCATTTTTAATTTAAAAGGATCTAGG
TGAAGATCCTTTTTGATAATCTCATGACCAAAATCCCTTAACGTGAGTTTTCGTTCCACTGAGCGTCAGA
CCCCGTAGAAAAGATCAAAGGATCTTCTTGAGATCCTTTTTTTCTGCGCGTAATCTGCTGCTTGCAAACA
AAAAAACCACCGCTACCAGCGGTGGTTTGTTTGCCGGATCAAGAGCTACCAACTCTTTTTCCGAAGGTAA
CTGGCTTCAGCAGAGCGCAGATACCAAATACTGTTCTTCTAGTGTAGCCGTAGTTAGGCCACCACTTCAA
GAACTCTGTAGCACCGCCTACATACCTCGCTCTGCTAATCCTGTTACCAGTGGCTGCTGCCAGTGGCGAT
AAGTCGTGTCTTACCGGGTTGGACTCAAGACGATAGTTACCGGATAAGGCGCAGCGGTCGGGCTGAACGG
GGGGTTCGTGCACACAGCCCAGCTTGGAGCGAACGACCTACACCGAACTGAGATACCTACAGCGTGAGCT
ATGAGAAAGCGCCACGCTTCCCGAAGGGAGAAAGGCGGACAGGTATCCGGTAAGCGGCAGGGTCGGAACA
GGAGAGCGCACGAGGGAGCTTCCAGGGGGAAACGCCTGGTATCTTTATAGTCCTGTCGGGTTTCGCCACC
TCTGACTTGAGCGTCGATTTTTGTGATGCTCGTCAGGGGGGCGGAGCCTATGGAAAAACGCCAGCAACGC
GGCCTTTTTACGGTTCCTGGCCTTTTGCTGGCCTTTTGCTCACATGTTCTTTCCTGCGTTATCCCCTGAT
TCTGTGGATAACCGTATTACCGCCTTTGAGTGAGCTGATACCGCTCGCCGCAGCCGAACGACCGAGCGCA
GCGAGTCAGTGAGCGAGGAAGCGGAAGAGCGCCCAATACGCAAACCGCCTCTCCCCGCGCGTTGGCCGAT
TCATTAATGCAGCTGGCACGACAGGTTTCCCGACTGGAAAGCGGGCAGTGAGCGCAACGCAATTAATGTG
AGTTAGCTCACTCATTAGGCACCCCAGGCTTTACACTTTATGCTTCCGGCTCGTATGTTGTGTGGAATTG
TGAGCGGATAACAATTTCACACAGGAAACAGCTATGACCATGATTACGCCAAGCGCGCAATTAACCCTCA
CTAAAGGGAACAAAAGCTGGAGCTGCAAGC
Features (pLannotate 1.2.2; 31 found; start..end, strand, type, name):
      5..231     +  promoter       RSV promoter: Rous sarcoma virus enhancer/promoter
    232..412     +  LTR            5' LTR (truncated): truncated 5' long terminal repeat (LTR) from HIV-1
    459..584     +  misc_feature   HIV-1 Ψ: packaging signal of human immunodeficiency virus type 1
    568..931     +  CDS            HIV-1 gag (fragment): gag protein from human immunodeficiency virus 1; gag
   1077..1310    +  misc_feature   RRE: The Rev response element (RRE) of HIV-1 allows for Rev-dependent mRNA export from the nucleus to the cytoplasm.
   1687..1713    +  CDS            Rev (fragment): human immunodeficiency virus 1 (HIV-1) Rev protein; rev; enhances nuclear export of unspliced and incompletely spliced viral mRNAs
   1720..1743    +  promoter       SV40 promoter (fragment): SV40 early promoter
   1744..1815    +  promoter       SV40 promoter (fragment): SV40 enhancer and early promoter
   1839..1974    +  rep_origin     SV40 ori: SV40 origin of replication
   2020..2616    +  CDS            PuroR (fragment): puromycin N-acetyltransferase; pac from Streptomyces; confers resistance to puromycin
   2665..2782    +  misc_feature   cPPT/CTS: central polypurine tract and central termination sequence of HIV-1
   2847..2913    +  CDS            small t antigen (fragment): SV40 (simian virus 40) small t antigen
   2920..4098    +  promoter       EF-1α promoter: strong constitutive promoter for human elongation factor EF-1α
   4205..5296    +  CDS            MYCL: MYCL_HUMAN - Also known as BHLHE38, LMYC, MYCL1. Experimental evidence at protein level: Swiss-Prot protein existence level 1. From Homo sapiens (Human).
   5312..5365    +  promoter       U6 promoter (fragment): RNA polymerase III promoter for human U6 snRNA
   5407..5995    +  misc_feature   WPRE: woodchuck hepatitis virus posttranscriptional regulatory element
   6046..6065    +  misc_feature   cPPT/CTS (fragment): central polypurine tract and central termination sequence of HIV-1
   6067..6300    +  LTR            3' LTR (ΔU3): self-inactivating 3' long terminal repeat (LTR) from HIV-1
   6378..6499    +  polyA_signal   SV40 poly(A) signal: SV40 polyadenylation signal
   6539..6674    +  rep_origin     SV40 ori: SV40 origin of replication
   6695..6713    -  promoter       T7 promoter: promoter for bacteriophage T7 RNA polymerase
   6721..6876    +  CDS            lacZα (fragment): LacZα fragment of β-galactosidase; lacZ fragment
   6881..7309    +  rep_origin     f1 ori (sequence partly withheld): f1 bacteriophage origin of replication; arrow indicates direction of (+) strand synthesis
   7362..7466    +  promoter       AmpR promoter: bla
   7467..8327    +  CDS            AmpR: β-lactamase; bla; confers resistance to ampicillin, carbenicillin, and related antibiotics
   8498..9086    +  rep_origin     ori: high-copy-number ColE1/pMB1/pBR322/pUC origin of replication
   9269..9361    +  CDS            lacI (fragment): lac repressor; lacI; The lac repressor binds to the lac operator to inhibit transcription in E. coli. This inhibition can be relieved by adding lactose or isopropyl-β-D-thiogalactopyranoside (IPTG).
   9374..9395    +  protein_bind   CAP binding site: CAP binding activates transcription in the presence of cAMP. E. coli catabolite activator protein
   9410..9440    +  promoter       lac promoter: promoter for the E. coli lac operon
   9448..9464    +  protein_bind   lac operator: The lac repressor binds to the lac operator to inhibit transcription in E. coli. This inhibition can be relieved by adding lactose or isopropyl-β-D-thiogalactopyranoside (IPTG). lac repressor encoded by lacI
   9509..9527    +  promoter       T3 promoter: promoter for bacteriophage T3 RNA polymerase
