[The description below was written by a language model from this plasmid's Addgene catalogue record and pLannotate feature annotations shown in this document.]
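Description:
TFORF0238 is a third-generation-style, self-inactivating lentiviral expression plasmid built on the pLX_TRC317 backbone and carrying the human transcription factor MYCL (L-Myc) as its open reading frame. It is propagated in E. coli through a high-copy ColE1/pUC-type origin with ampicillin resistance (bla), and the backbone also retains an f1 origin and remnants of a lac/T7/T3 cloning region. The depositor notes that the plasmid can recombine, which is a common issue with LTR-containing vectors.

The viral genome is transcribed from an RSV promoter fused to a truncated HIV-1 5' LTR and includes the Ψ packaging signal, a gag fragment, the Rev response element for Rev-dependent nuclear export, and a cPPT/CTS element. It ends in a ΔU3 3' LTR followed by an SV40 polyadenylation signal, so the integrated provirus lacks LTR promoter activity. Two internal cassettes lie between the LTRs. An SV40 early promoter drives puromycin N-acetyltransferase for selection of transduced mammalian cells. Downstream, the strong constitutive EF-1α promoter drives the MYCL coding sequence, with a WPRE after the ORF to enhance transcript stability and expression.

According to the catalogue entry, each construct in this collection carries a unique 24-bp barcode tied to its ORF. The feature table does not annotate this barcode, so its exact position is not stated. A short U6 promoter fragment between the ORF and the WPRE is annotated but has no stated function. The construct is intended for MYCL overexpression in mammalian cells, individually or as part of pooled transcription factor screens in which barcodes identify the ORF present in each cell, such as directed differentiation studies.
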