Addgene plasmid #142490: TFORF0238
Purpose: Lentiviral vector for overexpressing transcription factor ORFs with unique 24-bp barcodes. Barcodes facilitate identification of transcription factors in pooled screens.
Depositing lab: Feng Zhang. Depositing organization: Broad Institute. Publication: A transcription factor atlas of directed differentiation. Joung J, Ma S, Tay T, Geiger-Schuller KR, Kirchgatterer PC, Verdine VK, Guo B, Arias-Garcia MA, Allen WE, Singh A, Kuksenko O, Abudayyeh OO, Gootenberg JS, Fu Z, Macrae RK, Buenrostro JD, Regev A, Zhang F. Cell. 2023 Jan 5;186(1):209-229.e26. doi: 10.1016/j.cell.2022.11.026. PubMed 36608654.
Backbone
  Vector backbone: pLX_TRC317
  Backbone manufacturer: Broad Institute Genetic Perturbation Platform
  Backbone size w/o insert (bp): 8264
  Vector type: Mammalian Expression, Lentiviral
  Selectable markers: Puromycin
Growth in bacteria
  Bacterial resistance: Ampicillin, 100 μg/mL
  Growth temperature: 37°C
  Growth strain: NEB Stable
  Copy number: High Copy
Gene/Insert
  Gene/Insert name: MYCL
  Species: H. sapiens (human)
  Insert size (bp): 1286
  Entrez Gene: MYCL (a.k.a. L-Myc, LMYC, MYCL1, bHLHe38)
  Promoter: EF1a
  Cloning method: Unknown
  Sequencing primers: 5′ GGGTGGAGACTGAAGTTAGGCCAG; 3′ CACATAGCGTAAAAGGAGCAACATAG
Terms and licenses: Academic/Nonprofit Terms; Industry Terms: Not Available to Industry
Depositor comments: NM_001033082,ENST00000397332 . The transcription factor ORF portion of this plasmid was synthesized by Genewiz. Please test multiple small colonies in case of plasmid recombination. To make this collection available in a timely manner, a portion of this collection was not fully sequenced by Addgene. If an Addgene verified full plasmid sequence is not available, please contact us prior to placing an order to request the full sequence.
How to cite: TFORF0238 was a gift from Feng Zhang (Addgene plasmid # 142490 ; http://n2t.net/addgene:142490 ; RRID:Addgene_142490)
