>Addgene plasmid #142490 | TFORF0238 | depositor partial sequence | sequence record 279608 | Insert
ACCGCCACCATGTGCGTGTGTGCTGGCTGCCGGGCTGCCCCGAGCCGGCGGGGAGCCGGTCCGCTCCAGG
TGGCGGGCGGCTGGAGCGAGGGAGCGGACATGGACTACGACTCGTACCAGCACTATTTCTACGACTATGA
CTGCGGGGAGGATTTCTACCGCTCCACGGCGCCCAGCGAGGACATCTGGAAGAAATTCGAGCTGGTGCCA
TCGCCCCCCACGTCGCCGCCCTGGGGCTTGGGTCCCGGCGCAGGGGACCCGGCCCCCGGGATTGGTCCCC
CGGAGCCGTGGCCCGGAGGGTGCACCGGAGACGAAGCGGAATCCCGGGGCCACTCGAAAGGCTGGGGCAG
GAACTACGCCTCCATCATACGCCGTGACTGCATGTGGAGCGGCTTCTCGGCCCGGGAACGGCTGGAGAGA
GCTGTGAGCGACCGGCTCGCTCCTGGCGCGCCCCGGGGGAACCCGCCCAAGGCGTCCGCCGCCCCGGACT
GCACTCCCAGCCTCGAAGCCGGCAACCCGGCGCCCGCCGCCCCCTGTCCGCTGGGCGAACCCAAGACCCA
GGCCTGCTCCGGGTCCGAGAGCCCAAGCGACTCGGAGAATGAAGAAATTGATGTTGTGACAGTAGAGAAG
AGGCAGTCTCTGGGTATTCGGAAGCCGGTCACCATCACGGTGCGAGCAGACCCCCTGGATCCCTGCATGA
AGCATTTCCACATCTCCATCCATCAGCAACAGCACAACTATGCTGCCCGTTTTCCTCCAGAAAGCTGCTC
CCAAGAAGAGGCTTCAGAGAGGGGTCCCCAAGAAGAGGTTCTGGAGAGAGATGCTGCAGGGGAAAAGGAA
GATGAGGAGGATGAAGAGATTGTGAGTCCCCCACCTGTAGAAAGTGAGGCTGCCCAGTCCTGCCACCCCA
AACCTGTCAGTTCTGATACTGAGGATGTGACCAAGAGGAAGAATCACAACTTCCTGGAGCGCAAGAGGCG
GAATGACCTGCGTTCGCGATTCTTGGCGCTGAGGGACCAGGTGCCCACCCTGGCCAGCTGCTCCAAGGCC
CCCAAAGTAGTGATCCTAAGCAAGGCCTTGGAATACTTGCAAGCCCTGGTGGGGGCTGAGAAGAGGATGG
CTACAGAGAAAAGACAGCTCCGATGCCGGCAGCAGCAGTTGCAGAAAAGAATTGCATACCTCACTGGCTA
CTAGTAATGAACTAGTCCGTAACTTGAAAGTATTTCGATTTCTTGGCTTTATATATCTTGTGGAAAGGAC
GATTAACGGACTGCGGCTTGCTTACT
