>Addgene plasmid #142490 | TFORF0238 | depositor partial sequence | sequence record 279609 | Barcode
TTAACGGACTGCGGCTTGCTTACT
